Addgene plasmid #193539: pIM45
Purpose: pENTRY clone for NLR Integrated Domain ID#39
Depositing lab: Nemo Peeters. Depositing organization: CNRS UMR 2594, INRA UMR 0441, Laboratoire des Interactions Plantes Micro-organismes (LIPM). Publication: An NLR integrated domain toolkit to identify plant pathogen effector targets. Landry D, Mila I, Sabbagh CRR, Zaffuto M, Pouzet C, Tremousaygue D, Dabos P, Deslandes L, Peeters N. Plant J. 2023 Sep;115(5):1443-1457. doi: 10.1111/tpj.16331. Epub 2023 Jul 24. PubMed 37248633.
Backbone
  Vector backbone: pTWIST ENTRY
  Vector type: pENTRY clone
Growth in bacteria
  Bacterial resistance: Kanamycin, 50 μg/mL
  Growth temperature: 37°C
  Growth strain: DH5alpha
  Copy number: High Copy
Gene/Insert
  Gene/Insert name: ID#39
  Species: Medicago (Medtr5g018110.1)
  Cloning method: Ligation Independent Cloning
  Sequencing primers: 5′ n/a
Terms and licenses: Academic/Nonprofit Terms; Industry Terms: Not Available to Industry
How to cite: pIM45 was a gift from Nemo Peeters (Addgene plasmid # 193539 ; http://n2t.net/addgene:193539 ; RRID:Addgene_193539)
