[The description below was written by a language model from this plasmid's Addgene catalogue record and pLannotate feature annotations shown in this document.]
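Description:
pIM45 is a small (about 2.8 kb) Gateway entry clone built on the pTWIST ENTRY backbone. It carries ID#39, an integrated domain taken from a plant NLR immune receptor of Medicago (gene model Medtr5g018110.1). The plasmid is maintained in E. coli through a high-copy ColE1/pUC-type origin of replication and selected with kanamycin via an aph(3')-Ia aminoglycoside phosphotransferase gene. An rrnB T1 transcription terminator and short remnants of a lacZα fragment and a pBluescript-type multiple cloning site lie in the backbone outside the cassette.

The insert occupies the roughly 480 bp interval between the attL1 and attL2 recombination sites, which allow it to be moved by an LR Clonase reaction into any compatible attR-containing destination vector. As is usual for an entry clone, no promoter, tag or reporter is annotated around the insert, so expression and any fusion partners depend on the destination vector chosen. The only feature called inside the insert region is a 17 nt match to the Drosophila U6-2 promoter. This is almost certainly a chance similarity within the plant coding sequence rather than a functional element. The record does not say which type of domain ID#39 represents, nor whether the insert includes a start or stop codon.

The clone belongs to a toolkit of NLR integrated domains. These domains are thought to act as decoys that mimic host proteins targeted by pathogens, and the collection is intended for screening them against plant pathogen effectors to identify candidate effector targets.
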