Features (pLannotate 1.2.2; 8 found; start..end, strand, type, name):
     56..99      -  CDS            lacZα (fragment): LacZα fragment of β-galactosidase; lacZ fragment
    152..251     +  protein_bind   attL1: mutant version of attL; recombination site for the Gateway® LR reaction LR Clonase™
    675..691     +  promoter       dU6-2 promoter (fragment): RNA polymerase III promoter for Drosophila U6-2 snRNA (Das et al., 1987)
    732..831     -  protein_bind   attL2: mutant version of attL; recombination site for the Gateway® LR reaction LR Clonase™
   1076..1664    -  rep_origin     ori: high-copy-number ColE1/pMB1/pBR322/pUC origin of replication
   1800..2615    -  CDS            KanR: aminoglycoside phosphotransferase; aph(3')-Ia; confers resistance to kanamycin in bacteria or G418 (Geneticin®) in eukaryotes
   2731..2753    +  misc_feature   MCS (fragment): pBluescript multiple cloning site
   2753..2799    +  terminator     rrnB T1 terminator: transcription terminator T1 from the E. coli rrnB gene
>Addgene plasmid #193539 | pIM45 | addgene full sequence | sequence record 378709 | Addgene NGS Result
AACAAAACCCATCGTACGGCCAAGGAAGTCTCCAATAACTGTGATCCACCACAAGCGCCAGGGTTTTCCC
AGTCACGACGTTGTAAAACGACGGCCAGTCATGCATAATCCGCACGCATCTGGAATAAGGAAGTGCCATT
CCGCCTGACCTCAAATAATGATTTTATTTTGACTGATAGTGACCTGTTCGTTGCAACAGATTGATGAGCA
ATGCTTTTTTATAATGCCAACTTTGTACAAAAAAGCAGGCTTCGAAGGAGATAGAACCATGAGGAGGAGG
AAGAAACTAAGTACAAGTATTCTAGTACTATGGAGGAGGAAGAAACTTGGTACTATTGTTCTTATTGCGG
CAACAGCAACATGGGTGTCGATGGAAGTTTATCAATTTAAATTCCTCACCCTCATCTCATGGATCACTAT
ATTTGTTGTTACTTCAATATTCCTCTATTCCAATATGCTTACATTTTTCGGCAAGGAACCACCAAACTTG
TTGAGGCTTGAATTGAAAGAAGAAACAACTGTGAGAATGGCAAAGACAGTTCGAGCATGGATTGAAAAAT
TAATAAGGTGGTTGTTCGTGGTAAGCATAAAGAAAGATTGGCCTGTGTTTGTGGGAGTTATGGCTACGTT
GTTCGTAATCTCTTATGTAGGAACTTGTATGGACTTCCTAACATTCATTTATATAGGTATGGTAGCTGGT
TTGACACTTCCTGTAAATAAAAAACGAGGAGACCCAGCTTTCTTGTACAAAGTTGGCATTATAAGAAAGC
ATTGCTTATCAATTTGTTGCAACGAACAGGTCACTATCAGTCAAAATAAAATCATTATTTGAGGCTAGGT
GGAGGCTCAGTGATGATAAGTCTGCGATGGTGGATGCATGTGTCATGGTCATAGCTGTTTCCTGTGTGAA
ATTGTTATCCGCTCAGAGGGCACAATCCTATTCCGCGCTATCCGACAATCTCCAAGACATTAGGTGGAGT
TCAGTTCGGCGTATGGCATATGTCGCTGGAAAGAACATGTGAGCAAAAGGCCAGCAAAAGGCCAGGAACC
GTAAAAAGGCCGCGTTGCTGGCGTTTTTCCATAGGCTCCGCCCCCCTGACGAGCATCACAAAAATCGACG
CTCAAGTCAGAGGTGGCGAAACCCGACAGGACTATAAAGATACCAGGCGTTTCCCCCTGGAAGCTCCCTC
GTGCGCTCTCCTGTTCCGACCCTGCCGCTTACCGGATACCTGTCCGCCTTTCTCCCTTCGGGAAGCGTGG
CGCTTTCTCATAGCTCACGCTGTAGGTATCTCAGTTCGGTGTAGGTCGTTCGCTCCAAGCTGGGCTGTGT
GCACGAACCCCCCGTTCAGCCCGACCGCTGCGCCTTATCCGGTAACTATCGTCTTGAGTCCAACCCGGTA
AGACACGACTTATCGCCACTGGCAGCAGCCACTGGTAACAGGATTAGCAGAGCGAGGTATGTAGGCGGTG
CTACAGAGTTCTTGAAGTGGTGGCCTAACTACGGCTACACTAGAAGAACAGTATTTGGTATCTGCGCTCT
GCTGAAGCCAGTTACCTTCGGAAAAAGAGTTGGTAGCTCTTGATCCGGCAAACAAACCACCGCTGGTAGC
GGTGGTTTTTTTGTTTGCAAGCAGCAGATTACGCGCAGAAAAAAAGGATCTCAAGAAGATCCTTTGATCT
TTTCTACGGGGTCTGACGCTCTATTCAACAAAGCCGCCGTCCCGTCAAGTCAGCGTAAATGGGTAGGGGG
CTTCAAATCGTCCGCTCTGCCAGTGTTACAACCAATTAACAAATTCTGATTAGAAAAACTCATCGAGCAT
CAAATGAAACTGCAATTTATTCATATCAGGATTATCAATACCATATTTTTGAAAAAGCCGTTTCTGTAAT
GAAGGAGAAAACTCACCGAGGCAGTTCCATAGGATGGCAAGATCCTGGTATCGGTCTGCGATTCCGACTC
GTCCAACATCAATACAACCTATTAATTTCCCCTCGTCAAAAATAAGGTTATCAAGTGAGAAATCACCATG
AGTGACGACTGAATCCGGTGAGAATGGCAAAAGCTTATGCATTTCTTTCCAGACTTGTTCAACAGGCCAG
CCATTACGCTCGTCATCAAAATCACTCGCATCAACCAAACCGTTATTCATTCGTGATTGCGCCTGAGCGA
GACGAAATACGCGATCGCTGTTAAAAGGACAATTACAAACAGGAATCGAATGCAACCGGCGCAGGAACAC
TGCCAGCGCATCAACAATATTTTCACCTGAATCAGGATATTCTTCTAATACCTGGAATGCTGTTTTCCCG
GGGATCGCAGTGGTGAGTAACCATGCATCATCAGGAGTACGGATAAAATGCTTGATGGTCGGAAGAGGCA
TAAATTCCGTCAGCCAGTTTAGTCTGACCATCTCATCTGTAACATCATTGGCAACGCTACCTTTGCCATG
TTTCAGAAACAACTCTGGCGCATCGGGCTTCCCATACAATCGATAGATTGTCGCACCTGATTGCCCGACA
TTATCGCGAGCCCATTTATACCCATATAAATCAGCATCCATGTTGGAATTTAATCGCGGCCTCGAGCAAG
ACGTTTCCCGTTGAATATGGCTCATAACACCCCTTGTATTACTGTTTATGTAAGCAGACAGTTTTATTGT
TCATGATGATATATTTTTATCTTGTGCAATGTAACATCAGAGATTTTGAGACACAACGTGGCTTTCCCCC
GCCGCTCTAGAACTAGTGGATCCAAATAAAACGAAAGGCTCAGTCGAAAGACTGGGCCTTTCGTTTTATC
TGTTGTTTGTCGCATTATACGAGACGTCCAGGTTGGGATACCTGA
