>Addgene plasmid #193539 | pIM45 | depositor partial sequence | sequence record 374719 | insert
TCGAAGGAGATAGAACCATGAGGAGGAGGAAGAAACTAAGTACAAGTATTCTAGTACTATGGAGGAGGAA
GAAACTTGGTACTATTGTTCTTATTGCGGCAACAGCAACATGGGTGTCGATGGAAGTTTATCAATTTAAA
TTCCTCACCCTCATCTCATGGATCACTATATTTGTTGTTACTTCAATATTCCTCTATTCCAATATGCTTA
CATTTTTCGGCAAGGAACCACCAAACTTGTTGAGGCTTGAATTGAAAGAAGAAACAACTGTGAGAATGGC
AAAGACAGTTCGAGCATGGATTGAAAAATTAATAAGGTGGTTGTTCGTGGTAAGCATAAAGAAAGATTGG
CCTGTGTTTGTGGGAGTTATGGCTACGTTGTTCGTAATCTCTTATGTAGGAACTTGTATGGACTTCCTAA
CATTCATTTATATAGGTATGGTAGCTGGTTTGACACTTCCTGTAAATAAAAAACGAGGAG
