>Addgene plasmid #193539 | pIM45 | depositor partial sequence | sequence record 374720 | pTwist+ENTR backbone
AACAAAACCCATCGTACGGCCAAGGAAGTCTCCAATAACTGTGATCCACCACAAGCGCCAGGGTTTTCCC
AGTCACGACGTTGTAAAACGACGGCCAGTCATGCATAATCCGCACGCATCTGGAATAAGGAAGTGCCATT
CCGCCTGACCTCAAATAATGATTTTATTTTGACTGATAGTGACCTGTTCGTTGCAACAGATTGATGAGCA
ATGCTTTTTTATAATGCCAACTTTGTACAAAAAAGCAGGCTNNNNNNNNNNNNNNNNNNNNNNNNNNNNN
NNNNNNNNNNNNNNNNNNNNNACCCAGCTTTCTTGTACAAAGTTGGCATTATAAGAAAGCATTGCTTATC
AATTTGTTGCAACGAACAGGTCACTATCAGTCAAAATAAAATCATTATTTGAGGCTAGGTGGAGGCTCAG
TGATGATAAGTCTGCGATGGTGGATGCATGTGTCATGGTCATAGCTGTTTCCTGTGTGAAATTGTTATCC
GCTCAGAGGGCACAATCCTATTCCGCGCTATCCGACAATCTCCAAGACATTAGGTGGAGTTCAGTTCGGC
GTATGGCATATGTCGCTGGAAAGAACATGTGAGCAAAAGGCCAGCAAAAGGCCAGGAACCGTAAAAAGGC
CGCGTTGCTGGCGTTTTTCCATAGGCTCCGCCCCCCTGACGAGCATCACAAAAATCGACGCTCAAGTCAG
AGGTGGCGAAACCCGACAGGACTATAAAGATACCAGGCGTTTCCCCCTGGAAGCTCCCTCGTGCGCTCTC
CTGTTCCGACCCTGCCGCTTACCGGATACCTGTCCGCCTTTCTCCCTTCGGGAAGCGTGGCGCTTTCTCA
TAGCTCACGCTGTAGGTATCTCAGTTCGGTGTAGGTCGTTCGCTCCAAGCTGGGCTGTGTGCACGAACCC
CCCGTTCAGCCCGACCGCTGCGCCTTATCCGGTAACTATCGTCTTGAGTCCAACCCGGTAAGACACGACT
TATCGCCACTGGCAGCAGCCACTGGTAACAGGATTAGCAGAGCGAGGTATGTAGGCGGTGCTACAGAGTT
CTTGAAGTGGTGGCCTAACTACGGCTACACTAGAAGAACAGTATTTGGTATCTGCGCTCTGCTGAAGCCA
GTTACCTTCGGAAAAAGAGTTGGTAGCTCTTGATCCGGCAAACAAACCACCGCTGGTAGCGGTGGTTTTT
TTGTTTGCAAGCAGCAGATTACGCGCAGAAAAAAAGGATCTCAAGAAGATCCTTTGATCTTTTCTACGGG
GTCTGACGCTCTATTCAACAAAGCCGCCGTCCCGTCAAGTCAGCGTAAATGGGTAGGGGGCTTCAAATCG
TCCGCTCTGCCAGTGTTACAACCAATTAACAAATTCTGATTAGAAAAACTCATCGAGCATCAAATGAAAC
TGCAATTTATTCATATCAGGATTATCAATACCATATTTTTGAAAAAGCCGTTTCTGTAATGAAGGAGAAA
ACTCACCGAGGCAGTTCCATAGGATGGCAAGATCCTGGTATCGGTCTGCGATTCCGACTCGTCCAACATC
AATACAACCTATTAATTTCCCCTCGTCAAAAATAAGGTTATCAAGTGAGAAATCACCATGAGTGACGACT
GAATCCGGTGAGAATGGCAAAAGCTTATGCATTTCTTTCCAGACTTGTTCAACAGGCCAGCCATTACGCT
CGTCATCAAAATCACTCGCATCAACCAAACCGTTATTCATTCGTGATTGCGCCTGAGCGAGACGAAATAC
GCGATCGCTGTTAAAAGGACAATTACAAACAGGAATCGAATGCAACCGGCGCAGGAACACTGCCAGCGCA
TCAACAATATTTTCACCTGAATCAGGATATTCTTCTAATACCTGGAATGCTGTTTTCCCGGGGATCGCAG
TGGTGAGTAACCATGCATCATCAGGAGTACGGATAAAATGCTTGATGGTCGGAAGAGGCATAAATTCCGT
CAGCCAGTTTAGTCTGACCATCTCATCTGTAACATCATTGGCAACGCTACCTTTGCCATGTTTCAGAAAC
AACTCTGGCGCATCGGGCTTCCCATACAATCGATAGATTGTCGCACCTGATTGCCCGACATTATCGCGAG
CCCATTTATACCCATATAAATCAGCATCCATGTTGGAATTTAATCGCGGCCTCGAGCAAGACGTTTCCCG
TTGAATATGGCTCATAACACCCCTTGTATTACTGTTTATGTAAGCAGACAGTTTTATTGTTCATGATGAT
ATATTTTTATCTTGTGCAATGTAACATCAGAGATTTTGAGACACAACGTGGCTTTCCCCCGCCGCTCTAG
AACTAGTGGATCCAAATAAAACGAAAGGCTCAGTCGAAAGACTGGGCCTTTCGTTTTATCTGTTGTTTGT
CGCATTATACGAGACGTCCAGGTTGGGATACCTGA
